Addgene plasmid #210749: pUC57-ITR2-H1- sgCTG Bilbo -eCMV-CjSpD8A-3XFLAG-SV40 NLS-ITR2
Purpose: Coding for CjSp D8A alongside Bilbo sgRNA targeting CAG repeats
Depositing lab: Vincent Dion. Depositing organization: Cardiff University. Publication: Developing small Cas9 hybrids using molecular modeling. Mangin A, Dion V, Menzies G. bioRxiv 2023.10.24.563270 10.1101/2023.10.24.563270.
Backbone
  Vector backbone: pUC57
  Backbone manufacturer: Genscript
  Vector type: Mammalian Expression, CRISPR
Growth in bacteria
  Bacterial resistance: Ampicillin, 100 μg/mL
  Growth temperature: 37°C
  Growth strain: NEB Stable
  Copy number: High Copy
Gene/Insert 1
  Gene/Insert name: CjSp D8A Cas9
  Species: Synthetic
  Mutation: D8A, N-terminal Cj Cas9, C-terminal Sp Cas9
  Promoter: eCMV
  Tag / fusion protein: 3xFLAG, SV40 NLS, PolyA signal (C terminal on insert)
  Cloning method: Unknown
  Sequencing primers: 5′ n/a
Gene/Insert 2
  Gene/Insert name: Bilbo sgCAG (alt name: gRNA target: GCTGCTGCTGCTGCTGCTGGTTTTAGTCCCTGAAAAGGGACTAAAATGGCTAGTCCGTTATCAACTTGAAAAAGTGGCACCGAGTCGGTGCT)
  Promoter: H1
  Cloning method: Unknown
  Sequencing primers: 5′ n/a
Resource information
  A portion of this plasmid was derived from a plasmid made by: Genscript
Terms and licenses: Academic/Nonprofit Terms; Industry Terms: Not Available to Industry
Depositor comments: Please visit https://doi.org/10.1101/2023.10.24.563270 for bioRxiv preprint.
How to cite: pUC57-ITR2-H1- sgCTG Bilbo -eCMV-CjSpD8A-3XFLAG-SV40 NLS-ITR2 was a gift from Vincent Dion (Addgene plasmid # 210749 ; http://n2t.net/addgene:210749 ; RRID:Addgene_210749)
