[The description below was written by a language model from this plasmid's Addgene catalogue record and pLannotate feature annotations shown in this document.]
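Description:
pUC57-ITR2-H1- sgCTG Bilbo -eCMV-CjSpD8A-3XFLAG-SV40 NLS-ITR2 is a 7.3 kb all-in-one CRISPR plasmid built on the pUC57 cloning backbone. It is classed as a mammalian expression vector. It replicates in E. coli from the high-copy pUC-type origin and is selected with ampicillin through the β-lactamase gene. Remnants of the lacZα/lac promoter region flank the insert. The whole payload sits between two AAV2 inverted terminal repeats, the elements needed for replication and packaging of a recombinant AAV genome. This layout suggests an AAV transfer-plasmid design, although the record lists only mammalian expression and CRISPR as vector types.

Between the ITRs are two expression units. A human H1 (Pol III) promoter drives the "Bilbo" single guide RNA, whose spacer is directed at CAG/CTG trinucleotide repeats. Its scaffold is annotated as a hybrid, with a Campylobacter jejuni gRNA scaffold fragment directly followed by a Streptococcus pyogenes scaffold fragment. Downstream, a CMV enhancer/promoter (called eCMV in the record) drives CjSp Cas9, a synthetic chimeric protein with an N-terminal portion from CjCas9 and a C-terminal portion from SpCas9. The annotation tool recognised only the C. jejuni-derived portion of the reading frame. The protein carries the D8A substitution, which in CjCas9 inactivates the RuvC domain and would be expected to give a nickase. It also carries a C-terminal 3xFLAG tag for detection and an SV40 nuclear localisation signal, and the unit ends with a short synthetic poly(A) signal.

The construct comes from work on designing compact Cas9 hybrids by molecular modelling. It serves to co-deliver the small hybrid Cas9 D8A variant and its matched repeat-targeting guide to mammalian cells.
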