Features (pLannotate 1.2.2; 20 found; start..end, strand, type, name):
     86..185     +  misc_feature   bom (fragment): basis of mobility region from pBR322
    191..348     -  CDS            lacZα (fragment): LacZα fragment of β-galactosidase; lacZ fragment
    381..521     -  repeat_region  AAV2 ITR: inverted terminal repeat of adeno-associated virus serotype 2 inverted
    554..644     +  promoter       H1 promoter: human H1 RNA promoter
    672..699     +  misc_RNA       Cj gRNA scaffold (fragment): guide RNA scaffold for the Campylobacter jejuni CRISPR/Cas9 system (Kim et al., 2016)
    700..743     +  misc_RNA       gRNA scaffold (fragment): guide RNA scaffold for the Streptococcus pyogenes CRISPR/Cas9 system
    838..1141    +  enhancer       CMV enhancer: human cytomegalovirus immediate early enhancer
   1142..1345    +  promoter       CMV promoter: human cytomegalovirus (CMV) immediate early promoter
   1390..3873    +  CDS            cas9 (fragment): CAS9_CAMJE - Experimental evidence at protein level: Swiss-Prot protein existence level 1. CRISPR (clustered regularly interspaced short palindromic repeat) is an adaptive immune system that provides protection against mobile genetic elements (viruses, transposable elements and conjugative plasmids). CRISPR clusters contain spacers, sequences complementary to antecedent mobile elements, and target invading nucleic acids. CRISPR clusters are transcribed and processed into CRISPR RNA (crRNA). In type II CRISPR systems correct processing of pre-crRNA requires a trans- encoded small RNA (tracrRNA)
   4696..4716    +  CDS            FLAG (fragment): FLAG® epitope tag, followed by an enterokinase cleavage site
   4741..4764    +  CDS            3xFLAG (fragment): three tandem FLAG® epitope tags
   4807..4855    +  polyA_signal   poly(A) signal: synthetic polyadenylation signal
   4872..5012    +  repeat_region  AAV2 ITR: inverted terminal repeat of adeno-associated virus serotype 2 inverted
   5094..5110    -  protein_bind   lac operator: The lac repressor binds to the lac operator to inhibit transcription in E. coli. This inhibition can be relieved by adding lactose or isopropyl-β-D-thiogalactopyranoside (IPTG). lac repressor encoded by lacI
   5118..5148    -  promoter       lac promoter: promoter for the E. coli lac operon
   5163..5184    -  protein_bind   CAP binding site: CAP binding activates transcription in the presence of cAMP. E. coli catabolite activator protein
   5197..5289    -  CDS            lacI (fragment): lac repressor; lacI; The lac repressor binds to the lac operator to inhibit transcription in E. coli. This inhibition can be relieved by adding lactose or isopropyl-β-D-thiogalactopyranoside (IPTG).
   5472..6060    -  rep_origin     ori: high-copy-number ColE1/pMB1/pBR322/pUC origin of replication
   6231..7091    -  CDS            AmpR: β-lactamase; bla; confers resistance to ampicillin, carbenicillin, and related antibiotics
   7092..7196    -  promoter       AmpR promoter: bla
>Addgene plasmid #210749 | pUC57-ITR2-H1- sgCTG Bilbo -eCMV-CjSpD8A-3XFLAG-SV40 NLS-ITR2 | addgene full sequence | sequence record 417988 | Addgene NGS Result
AGACGGTCACAGCTTGTCTGTAAGCGGATGCCGGGAGCAGACAAGCCCGTCAGGGCGCGTCAGCGGGTGT
TGGCGGGTGTCGGGGCTGGCTTAACTATGCGGCATCAGAGCAGATTGTACTGAGAGTGCACCATATGCGG
TGTGAAATACCGCACAGATGCGTAAGGAGAAAATACCGCATCAGGCGCCATTCGCCATTCAGGCTGCGCA
ACTGTTGGGAAGGGCGATCGGTGCGGGCCTCTTCGCTATTACGCCAGCTGGCGAAAGGGGGATGTGCTGC
AAGGCGATTAAGTTGGGTAACGCCAGGGTTTTCCCAGTCACGACGTTGTAAAACGACGGCCAGTGAATTC
GAGCTCGGTACCTCGCGAATGCATCTAGATCCTGCAGGCAGCTGCGCGCTCGCTCGCTCACTGAGGCCGC
CCGGGCAAAGCCCGGGCGTCGGGCGACCTTTGGTCGCCCGGCCTCAGTGAGCGAGCGAGCGCGCAGAGAG
GGAGTGGCCAACTCCATCACTAGGGGTTCCTGCGGCCCCCCCTAGGTAGGCTAGGCTAGGCGTATATTTG
CATGTCGCTATGTGTTCTGGGAAATCACCATAAACGTGAAATGTCTTTGGATTTGGGAATCTTATAAGTT
CTGTATGAGACCACTCTTTCCCGCTGCTGCTGCTGCTGCTGGTTTTAGTCCCTGAAAAGGGACTAAAATG
GCTAGTCCGTTATCAACTTGAAAAAGTGGCACCGAGTCGGTGCTTTTTTTTCTAGAGGGTACCGGGGCCC
GCCTAGGTAGTTATTAATAGTAATCAATTACGGGGTCATTAGTTCATAGCCCATATATGGAGTTCCGCGT
TACATAACTTACGGTAAATGGCCCGCCTGGCTGACCGCCCAACGACCCCCGCCCATTGACGTCAATAATG
ACGTATGTTCCCATAGTAACGCCAATAGGGACTTTCCATTGACGTCAATGGGTGGAGTATTTACGGTAAA
CTGCCCACTTGGCAGTACATCAAGTGTATCATATGCCAAGTACGCCCCCTATTGACGTCAATGACGGTAA
ATGGCCCGCCTGGCATTATGCCCAGTACATGACCTTATGGGACTTTCCTACTTGGCAGTACATCTACGTA
TTAGTCATCGCTATTACCATGGTGATGCGGTTTTGGCAGTACATCAATGGGCGTGGATAGCGGTTTGACT
CACGGGGATTTCCAAGTCTCCACCCCATTGACGTCAATGGGAGTTTGTTTTGGCACCAAAATCAACGGGA
CTTTCCAAAATGTCGTAACAACTCCGCCCCATTGACGCAAATGGGCGGTAGGCGTGTACGGTGGGAGGTC
TATATAAGCAGAGCTGGTTTAGTGAACCGTCAGATCCGCTAGCGCTACCGGTCGCCACCATGGCCCGCAT
CCTGGCCTTTGCCATTGGCATCTCTTCAATCGGCTGGGCCTTCTCAGAGAATGACGAGCTGAAGGACTGC
GGAGTGCGGATCTTCACCAAGGTCGAGAACCCCAAGACCGGCGAGTCTCTGGCCCTGCCGCGGCGACTGG
CGAGGTCTGCTAGAAAGCGCCTGGCCAGACGAAAGGCCAGACTCAACCACCTGAAGCACCTGATCGCCAA
CGAATTCAAACTCAACTACGAGGACTACCAGAGCTTCGACGAGTCCCTGGCTAAGGCGTACAAGGGATCT
CTGATCTCCCCTTACGAGTTGAGATTTAGGGCTCTGAATGAGCTCCTCTCTAAACAGGACTTCGCCCGCG
TCATCCTGCATATTGCCAAACGGAGGGGGTACGACGACATTAAAAACTCCGACGACAAGGAGAAGGGCGC
AATCCTCAAGGCCATCAAGCAGAACGAGGAGAAGCTCGCCAACTACCAGAGCGTGGGGGAGTACCTGTAC
AAGGAGTACTTTCAGAAATTCAAGGAGAACAGCAAGGAGTTCACCAATGTGAGAAACAAGAAGGAGTCCT
ACGAAAGATGCATTGCGCAGAGCTTTCTTAAGGACGAGCTCAAACTGATCTTCAAGAAGCAGAGAGAGTT
CGGCTTCTCTTTCAGCAAAAAGTTCGAAGAGGAGGTGCTGAGCGTGGCCTTCTACAAGCGAGCGCTGAAG
GACTTCAGCCACCTGGTGGGTAATTGTTCCTTCTTCACCGACGAGAAGAGAGCCCCCAAAAATAGCCCAC
TGGCCTTTATGTTCGTTGCCCTTACCAGAATCATCAACCTGCTCAACAATCTGAAGAACACAGAGGGAAT
TCTCTATACAAAGGACGACCTCAACGCCCTGCTTAACGAGGTGCTCAAGAACGGGACTCTGACATACAAG
CAAACAAAAAAGCTCCTGGGTCTGTCTGACGACTACGAGTTTAAGGGAGAAAAAGGCACCTACTTCATCG
AGTTCAAGAAGTACAAGGAATTCATCAAGGCCCTCGGCGAGCACAATCTCAGCCAGGACGACCTGAACGA
GATCGCCAAGGACATCACACTGATCAAGGACGAAATTAAACTCAAGAAAGCCCTGGCCAAGTACGACCTC
AACCAAAACCAGATTGACTCCCTCTCTAAGTTGGAGTTCAAGGACCACCTGAACATCAGCTTCAAGGCTC
TGAAGCTGGTGACACCCCTGATGCTGGAAGGTAAGAAGTACGACGAAGCTTGTAACGAGCTGAATCTGAA
GGTCGCCATCAACGAGGACAAGAAGGACTTCCTCCCGGCCTTCAATGAGACCTACTACAAGGACGAAGTC
ACAAACCCTGTCGTCTTGAGAGCCATCAAGGAGTACAGAAAGGTGCTCAACGCCCTGCTGAAGAAGTACG
GAAAGGTACACAAAATCAATATTGAACTTGCTAGAGAAGTTGGCAAAAACCACAGCCAGCGGGCCAAGAT
CGAAAAGGAGCAGAACGAGAACTACAAGGCCAAGAAAGATGCCGAGCTCGAATGCGAGAAGCTTGGCCTG
AAGATCAACTCAAAGAACATCTTGAAGCTCAGACTTTTCAAAGAGCAGAAAGAATTCTGTGCGTATTCTG
GCGAGAAGATTAAAATCTCAGATCTTCAAGACGAGAAGATGCTTGAAATCGACCACATCTACCCTTACTC
AAGGTCTTTCGACGACTCATACATGAACAAAGTCCTGGTGTTCACCAAGCAGAACCAGGAGAAACTGAAC
CAGACACCATTCGAGGCCTTCGGCAACGACAGCGCGAAGTGGCAGAAGATCGAGGTCCTCGCCAAAAACC
TCCCCACGAAAAAGCAAAAGCGAATCTTGGACAAGAACTACAAGGACAAGGAGCAGAAGAACTTTAAGGA
TAGAAACTTGAACGACACTCGGTATATCGCTAGGCTCGTCTTGAATTATACCAAGGACTACTTGGATTTC
CTCCCCCTGAGCGACGATGAAAACACCAAGCTCAACGATACCCAGAAAGGCTCCAAAGTGCACGTCGAGG
CAAAGTCAGGTATGCTCACTTCCGCCCTGAGGCACACCTGGGGATTCAGCGCGAAGGATAGGAACAACCA
CCTGCACCACGCCATTGACGCTGTGATTATTGCCTATGCAAACAACTCCATTGTTAAGGCTTTCAGCGAT
TTCAAGAAAGAGCAGGAGTCCAATTCAGCTGAGTTGTATGCGAAGAAGATCAGCGAACTGGATTACAAGA
ACAAGAGAAAGTTCTTCGAACCCTTCTCCGGCTTCAGGCAGAAGGTCCTCGATAAAATTGATGAGATCTT
CGTCTCCAAGCCCGAGAGGAAAAAGCCCAGCGGTGCGCTTCATGAGGAGACATTCAGGAAGGAGGAGGAG
TTCTACCAGAGCTACGGCGGAAAGGAGGGCGTACTGAAGGCCCTTGAATTGGGAAAGATCAGAAAAGTCA
ACGGCAAAATCGTTAAGAATGGCGGCGGCGGCAGCGGCGGCACCGGAGGATTCAGTAAGGAAAGCATACT
GCCGAAAAGGAATTCCGACAAGCTGATCGCTAGGAAGAAGGACTGGGATCCCAAAAAATACGGGGGATTC
GACTCCCCCACAGTTGCGTACAGCGTGCTCGTGGTGGCAAAAGTGGAGAAGGGGAAATCCAAAAAACTAA
AATCAGTCAAAGAGCTGCTTGGCATTACAATCATGGAGAGGTCTTCCTTCGAGAAGAATCCAATTGACTT
CCTCGAGGCTAAGGGATACAAGGAGGTGAAGAAGGACTTGATAATCAAACTGCCGAAGTACAGCTTGTTC
GAGCTCGAAAATGGCCGCAAGAGGATGCTGGCTAGCGCTGGCGAGCTCCAGAAGGGCAACGAGCTGGCCC
TGCCCAGCAAGTACGTGAACTTCCTTTATCTCGCATCACACTACGAGAAGCTCAAGGGATCACCCGAGGA
CAACGAGCAGAAGCAGCTGTTTGTGGAGCAGCACAAGCACTATCTCGATGAAATTATTGAACAGATCTCC
GAATTTTCTAAACGGGTAATTCTCGCAGACGCTAACCTCGACAAAGTGCTGAGCGCATACAATAAACATC
GGGACAAGCCAATTAGGGAGCAGGCTGAGAACATCATCCATCTTTTCACCTTGACAAATCTCGGCGCTCC
AGCCGCCTTCAAGTACTTCGACACCACCATCGATAGGAAGCGATACACATCAACGAAAGAGGTGCTGGAC
GCCACTCTGATCCACCAGAGCATCACCGGCCTGTACGAAACGAGAATCGACTTGTCTCAGCTGGGCGGAG
ATGACTACAAGGACGACGACGACAAGGACTATAAGGACGATGATGATAAGGATTACAAAGATGACGACGA
TAAGCCCCCCAAGAAGAAGAGGAAGGTGGAGGCCAGCTAAGAATTCAATAAAAGATCTTTATTTTCATTA
GATCTGTGTGTTGGTTTTTTGTGTGTAAGAATTCCGGCCGCAGGAACCCCTAGTGATGGAGTTGGCCACT
CCCTCTCTGCGCGCTCGCTCGCTCACTGAGGCCGGGCGACCAAAGGTCGCCCGACGCCCGGGCTTTGCCC
GGGCGGCCTCAGTGAGCGAGCGAGCGCGCAGCTGCCTGCAGGATCGGATCCCGGGCCCGTCGACTGCAGA
GGCCTGCATGCAAGCTTGGCGTAATCATGGTCATAGCTGTTTCCTGTGTGAAATTGTTATCCGCTCACAA
TTCCACACAACATACGAGCCGGAAGCATAAAGTGTAAAGCCTGGGGTGCCTAATGAGTGAGCTAACTCAC
ATTAATTGCGTTGCGCTCACTGCCCGCTTTCCAGTCGGGAAACCTGTCGTGCCAGCTGCATTAATGAATC
GGCCAACGCGCGGGGAGAGGCGGTTTGCGTATTGGGCGCTCTTCCGCTTCCTCGCTCACTGACTCGCTGC
GCTCGGTCGTTCGGCTGCGGCGAGCGGTATCAGCTCACTCAAAGGCGGTAATACGGTTATCCACAGAATC
AGGGGATAACGCAGGAAAGAACATGTGAGCAAAAGGCCAGCAAAAGGCCAGGAACCGTAAAAAGGCCGCG
TTGCTGGCGTTTTTCCATAGGCTCCGCCCCCCTGACGAGCATCACAAAAATCGACGCTCAAGTCAGAGGT
GGCGAAACCCGACAGGACTATAAAGATACCAGGCGTTTCCCCCTGGAAGCTCCCTCGTGCGCTCTCCTGT
TCCGACCCTGCCGCTTACCGGATACCTGTCCGCCTTTCTCCCTTCGGGAAGCGTGGCGCTTTCTCATAGC
TCACGCTGTAGGTATCTCAGTTCGGTGTAGGTCGTTCGCTCCAAGCTGGGCTGTGTGCACGAACCCCCCG
TTCAGCCCGACCGCTGCGCCTTATCCGGTAACTATCGTCTTGAGTCCAACCCGGTAAGACACGACTTATC
GCCACTGGCAGCAGCCACTGGTAACAGGATTAGCAGAGCGAGGTATGTAGGCGGTGCTACAGAGTTCTTG
AAGTGGTGGCCTAACTACGGCTACACTAGAAGAACAGTATTTGGTATCTGCGCTCTGCTGAAGCCAGTTA
CCTTCGGAAAAAGAGTTGGTAGCTCTTGATCCGGCAAACAAACCACCGCTGGTAGCGGTGGTTTTTTTGT
TTGCAAGCAGCAGATTACGCGCAGAAAAAAAGGATCTCAAGAAGATCCTTTGATCTTTTCTACGGGGTCT
GACGCTCAGTGGAACGAAAACTCACGTTAAGGGATTTTGGTCATGAGATTATCAAAAAGGATCTTCACCT
AGATCCTTTTAAATTAAAAATGAAGTTTTAAATCAATCTAAAGTATATATGAGTAAACTTGGTCTGACAG
TTACCAATGCTTAATCAGTGAGGCACCTATCTCAGCGATCTGTCTATTTCGTTCATCCATAGTTGCCTGA
CTCCCCGTCGTGTAGATAACTACGATACGGGAGGGCTTACCATCTGGCCCCAGTGCTGCAATGATACCGC
GAGATCCACGCTCACCGGCTCCAGATTTATCAGCAATAAACCAGCCAGCCGGAAGGGCCGAGCGCAGAAG
TGGTCCTGCAACTTTATCCGCCTCCATCCAGTCTATTAATTGTTGCCGGGAAGCTAGAGTAAGTAGTTCG
CCAGTTAATAGTTTGCGCAACGTTGTTGCCATTGCTACAGGCATCGTGGTGTCACGCTCGTCGTTTGGTA
TGGCTTCATTCAGCTCCGGTTCCCAACGATCAAGGCGAGTTACATGATCCCCCATGTTGTGCAAAAAAGC
GGTTAGCTCCTTCGGTCCTCCGATCGTTGTCAGAAGTAAGTTGGCCGCAGTGTTATCACTCATGGTTATG
GCAGCACTGCATAATTCTCTTACTGTCATGCCATCCGTAAGATGCTTTTCTGTGACTGGTGAGTACTCAA
CCAAGTCATTCTGAGAATAGTGTATGCGGCGACCGAGTTGCTCTTGCCCGGCGTCAATACGGGATAATAC
CGCGCCACATAGCAGAACTTTAAAAGTGCTCATCATTGGAAAACGTTCTTCGGGGCGAAAACTCTCAAGG
ATCTTACCGCTGTTGAGATCCAGTTCGATGTAACCCACTCGTGCACCCAACTGATCTTCAGCATCTTTTA
CTTTCACCAGCGTTTCTGGGTGAGCAAAAACAGGAAGGCAAAATGCCGCAAAAAAGGGAATAAGGGCGAC
ACGGAAATGTTGAATACTCATACTCTTCCTTTTTCAATATTATTGAAGCATTTATCAGGGTTATTGTCTC
ATGAGCGGATACATATTTGAATGTATTTAGAAAAATAAACAAATAGGGGTTCCGCGCACATTTCCCCGAA
AAGTGCCACCTGACGTCTAAGAAACCATTATTATCATGACATTAACCTATAAAAATAGGCGTATCACGAG
GCCCTTTCGTC
